Addgene plasmid #55395: mCerulean-Vimentin-7
Purpose: Localization: Intermediate Filaments, Excitation: 433, Emission: 475
Depositing lab: Michael Davidson. Depositing organization: Florida State University, Tallahassee.
Backbone
  Vector backbone: mCerulean
  Backbone size w/o insert (bp): 4750
  Vector type: Mammalian Expression
  Selectable markers: Neomycin (select with G418)
Growth in bacteria
  Bacterial resistance: Kanamycin, 50 μg/mL
  Growth temperature: 37°C
  Growth strain: DH5alpha
  Copy number: High Copy
Gene/Insert
  Gene/Insert name: Vimentin (alt name: NM_003380.3)
  Species: H. sapiens (human)
  Entrez Gene: VIM
  Promoter: CMV
  Tag / fusion protein: mCerulean (C terminal on backbone)
  Cloning method: Unknown
  Sequencing primers: 5′ CMV-F; 3′ SV40pA-R
Terms and licenses: Academic/Nonprofit Terms; Industry Terms: Not Available to Industry
Depositor comments: . Excitation = 433; Emission = 475
How to cite: mCerulean-Vimentin-7 was a gift from Michael Davidson (Addgene plasmid # 55395 ; http://n2t.net/addgene:55395 ; RRID:Addgene_55395)
