[The description below was written by a language model from this plasmid's Addgene catalogue record.]
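Description:
mCerulean-Vimentin-7 is a mammalian expression plasmid that produces human vimentin (VIM) fused to the cyan fluorescent protein mCerulean. It is built on an mCerulean backbone recorded as about 4.75 kb without the insert. The plasmid is maintained at high copy number in E. coli under kanamycin selection. For mammalian cells it carries a neomycin resistance marker, so stable transfectants can be selected with G418. No feature table accompanies the record, so the origin of replication and the exact arrangement of the resistance cassette are not stated. The SV40pA-R sequencing primer suggests an SV40 polyadenylation signal downstream of the fusion.

Expression is driven by the CMV promoter, a strong constitutive promoter in most mammalian cell lines. The vimentin coding sequence sits upstream of mCerulean, with the fluorescent protein recorded as a C-terminal tag supplied by the backbone. The "7" in the name may refer to the length of the linker between the two parts, but the record does not confirm this, and the cloning method is listed as unknown. Vimentin is a type III intermediate filament protein, so the fusion is expected to incorporate into the cell's intermediate filament network and label it with cyan fluorescence (excitation 433 nm, emission 475 nm). The stated purpose is as a localization marker for intermediate filaments. This makes it suitable for fluorescence imaging of filament organization in transfected cells, and its cyan emission allows it to be combined with spectrally distinct fluorescent markers in multicolour experiments.
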