>Addgene plasmid #55395 | mCerulean-Vimentin-7 | depositor partial sequence | sequence record 85799 | insert sequence
TGACGTCAGATCCGCTAGCGCTACCGGACTCAGATCTCGAGCTCAAGCTTCGAATACCCATGTCCACCAG
GTCCGTGTCCTCGTCCTCCTACCGCAGGATGTTCGGCGGCCCGGGCACCGCGAGCCGGCCGAGCTCCAGC
CGGAGCTACGTGACTACGTCCACCCGCACCTACAGCCTGGGCAGCGCGCTGCGCCCCAGCACCAGCCGCA
GCCTCTACGCCTCGTCCCCGGGCGGCGTGTATGCCACGCGCTCCTCTGCCGTGCGCCTGCGGAGCAGCGT
GCCCGGGGTGCGGCTCCTGCAGGACTCGGTGGACTTCTCGCTGGCCGACGCCATCAACACCGAGTTCAAG
AACACCCGCACCAACGAGAAGGTGGAGCTGCAGGAGCTGAATGACCGCTTCGCCAACTACATCGACAAGG
TGCGCTTCCTGGAGCAGCAGAATAAGATCCTGCTGGCCGAGCTCGAGCAGCTCAAGGGCCAAGGCAAGTC
GCGCCTGGGGGACCTCTACGAGGAGGAGATGCGGGAGCTGCGCCGGCAGGTGGACCAGCTAACCAACGAC
AAAGCCCGCGTCGAGGTGGAGCGCGACAACCTGGCCGAGGACATCATGCGCCTCCGGGAGAAATTGCAGG
AGGAGATGCTTCAGAGAGAGGAAGCCGAAAACACCCTGCAATCTTTCAGACAGGATGTTGACAATGCGTC
TCTGGCACGTCTTGACCTTGAACGCAAAGTGGAATCTTTGCAAGAAGAGATTGCCTTTTTGAAGAAACTC
CACGAAGAGGAAATCCAGGAGCTGCAGGCTCAGATTCAGGAACAGCATGTCCAAATCGATGTGGATGTTT
CCAAGCCTGACCTCACGGCTGCCCTGCGTGACGTACGTCAGCAATATGAAAGTGTGGCTGCCAAGAACCT
GCAGGAGGCAGAAGAATGGTACAAATCCAAGTTTGCTGACCTCTCTGAGGCTGCCAACCGGAACAATGAC
GCCCTGCGCCAGGCAAAGCAGGAGTCCACTGAGTACCGGAGACAGGTGCAGTCCCTCACCTGTGAAGTGG
ATGCCCTTAAAGGAACCAATGAGTCCCTGGAACGCCAGATGCGTGAAATGGAAGAGAACTTTGCCGTTGA
AGCTGCTAACTACCAAGACACTATTGGCCGCCTGCAGGATGAGATTCAGAATATGAAGGAGGAAATGGCT
CGTCACCTTCGTGAATACCAAGACCTGCTCAATGTTAAGATGGCCCTTGACATTGAGATTGCCACCTACA
GGAAGCTGCTGGAAGGCGAGGAGAGCAGGATTTCTCTGCCTCTTCCAAACTTTTCCTCCCTGAACCTGAG
GGAAACTAATCTGGATTCACTCCCTCTGGTTGATACCCACTCAAAAAGGACACTTCTGATTAAGACGGTT
GAAACTAGAGATGGACAGGTTATCAACGAAACTTCTCAGCATCACGATGACCTTGAAGGGGATCCACCGG
TCGCCACCATGGTGAGCAAGGGCGAGGAGCTGTTCACCGGGGTGGTGCCCATCCTGGTCGAGCTGGACGG
CGACGTAAACGGCCACAAGTTCAGCGTGTCCGGCGAGGGCGAGGGCGATGCCACCTACGGCAAGCTGACC
CTGAAGTTCATCTGCACCACCGGCAAGCTGCCCGTGCCCTGGCCCACCCTCGTGACCACCCTGACCTGGG
GCGTGCAGTGCTTCGCCCGCTACCCCGACCACATGAAGCAGCACGACTTCTTCAAGTCCGCCATGCCCGA
AGGCTACGTCCAGGAGCGCACCATCTTCTTCAAGGACGACGGCAACTACAAGACCCGCGCCGAGGTGAAG
TTCGAGGGCGACACCCTGGTGAACCGCATCGAGCTGAAGGGCATCGACTTCAAGGAGGACGGCAACATCC
TGGGGCACAAGCTGGAGTACAACGCCATCAGCGACAACGTCTATATCACCGCCGACAAGCAGAAGAACGG
CATCAAGGCCAACTTCAAGATCCGCCACAACATCGAGGACGGCAGCGTGCAGCTCGCCGACCACTACCAG
CAGAACACCCCCATCGGCGACGGCCCCGTGCTGCTGCCCGACAACCACTACCTGAGCACCCAGTCCAAGC
TGAGCAAAGACCCCAACGAGAAGCGCGATCACATGGTCCTGCTGGAGTTCGTGACCGCCGCCGGGATCAC
TCTCGGCATGGACGAGCTGTACAAGTAAAGCGGCCGCGACTCTAGATCATAATCAGCCATACCACATTGT
AGAG
