>Addgene plasmid #55395 | mCerulean-Vimentin-7 | addgene partial sequence | sequence record 104719 | C-ter-GFP 5'-CTCCTCGCCCTTGCTCAC-3'
ATGCTGAGAAGTTTCGTTGATAACCTGTCCATCTCTAGTTTCAACCGTCTTAATCAGAAGTGTCCTTTTT
GAGTGGGTATCAACCAGAGGGAGTGAATCCAGATTAGTTTCCCTCAGGTTCAGGGAGGAAAAGTTTGGAA
GAGGCAGAGAAATCCTGCTCTCCTCGCCTTCCAGCAGCTTCCTGTAGGTGGCAATCTCAATGTCAAGGGC
CATCTTAACATTGAGCAGGTCTTGGTATTCACGAAGGTGACGAGCCATTTCCTCCTTCATATTCTGAATC
TCATCCTGCAGGCGGCCAATAGTGTCTTGGTAGTTAGCAGCTTCAACGGCAAAGTTCTCTTCCATTTCAC
GCATCTGGCGTTCCAGGGACTCATTGGTTCCTTTAAGGGCATCCACTTCACAGGTGAGGGACTGCACCTG
TCTCCGGTACTCAGTGGACTCCTGCTTTGCCTGGCGCAGGGCGTCATTGTTCCGGTTGGCAGCCTCAGAG
AGGTCAGCAAACTTGGATTTGTACCATTCTTCTGCCTCCTGCAGGTTCTTGGCAGCCACACTTTCATATT
GCTGACGTACGTCACGCAGGGCAGCCGTGAGGTCAGGCTTGGAAACATCCACATCGATTTGGACATGCTG
TTCCTGAATCTGAGCCTGCAGCTCCTGGATTTCCTCTTCGTGGAGTTTCTTCAAAAAGGCAATCTCTTCT
TGCAAAGATTCCACTTTGCGTTCAAGGTCAAGACGTGCCAGAGACGCATTGTCAACATCCTGTCTGAAAG
ATTGCAGGGTGTTTTCGGCTTCCTCTCTCTGAAGCATCTCCTCCTGCAATTTCTCC
